>Addgene plasmid #1842 | GST-SmB' | addgene partial sequence | sequence record 17040 | 1842 with pGEX-5'
CGTGGATCTCGTCGTGCATCTGTTGGATCCCCCCCTGGAAGAGGGACTCCAATGGGCATGCCCCCTCCGG
GAATGCGGCCTCCTCCCCCTGGGATGCGAGGGCCCCCTCCCCCGGGAATGCGCCCACCAAGGCCCTAGGA
ATTCATCGTGACTGACTGACGATCTGCCTCGCGCGTTTCGGTGATGACGGTGAAAACCTCTGACACATGC
AGCTCCCGGAGACGGTCACAGCTTGTCTGTAAGCGGATGCCGGGAGCAGACAAGCCCGTCAGGGCGCGTC
AGCGGGTGTTGGCGGGTGTCGGGGCGCAGCCATGACCCAGTCACGTAGCGATAGCGGAGTGTATAATTCT
TGAAGACGAAAGGGCCTCGTGATACGCCTATTTTTATAGGTTAATGTCATGATAATAATGGTTTCTTAGA
CGTCAGGTGGCACTTTTCGGGGAAATGTGCGCGGAACCCCTATTTGTTTATTTTTCTAAATACATTCAAA
TATGTATCCGCTCATGAGACAATAACCCTGATAAATGCTTCAATAATATTGAAAAAGGAAGAGTATGAGT
ATTCAACATTTCCGTGTCGCCCTTATTCCCTTTTTTGCGGCATTTTGCCTTCCTGTTTTTGCTCACCCAG
AAACGCTGGTGAAAGTAAAAGATGCTGAAGATCAG
