[The description below was written by a language model from this plasmid's Addgene catalogue record.]
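Description:
GST-SmB' is a bacterial expression plasmid built on the commercial pGEX-2TK backbone (about 5 kb without insert), designed to produce a glutathione S-transferase fusion protein in E. coli. It is maintained as a high-copy plasmid under ampicillin selection. The record gives no feature table, so the promoter and other backbone elements are not explicitly listed. pGEX-series vectors generally drive the GST fusion from an IPTG-inducible tac promoter with a plasmid-borne lac repressor gene. The 2TK version is known for carrying a thrombin cleavage site and a protein kinase recognition site between GST and the cloning site, which allows tag removal or in vitro radiolabelling of the purified product.

The insert is derived from human SNRPB, which encodes the small nuclear ribonucleoprotein polypeptides B and B', core Sm proteins of the spliceosomal snRNPs. It was cloned between BamHI and EcoRI sites, both of which are retained, placing it in frame downstream of the backbone-encoded N-terminal GST. The recorded insert size is only about 100 bp, so the construct encodes a short fragment of SmB' rather than the full-length protein. The record does not state which residues are included. The associated publication concerns WW domain-mediated interactions and a proline-, glycine- and methionine-rich binding motif in spliceosome-associated proteins, so the fragment plausibly represents a proline-rich region of SmB', though this is an inference. The construct is suited to producing and affinity-purifying a GST-tagged SmB' peptide on glutathione resin for in vitro binding or pull-down assays examining such protein–protein interactions.
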