Addgene plasmid #1842: GST-SmB'
Depositing lab: Philip Leder. Depositing organization: Harvard Medical School. Publication: WW domain-mediated interactions reveal a spliceosome-associated protein that binds a third class of proline-rich motif: the proline glycine and methionine-rich motif. Bedford MT, Reed R, Leder P. Proc Natl Acad Sci U S A 1998 Sep 1;95(18):10602-7. 10.1073/pnas.95.18.10602 PubMed 9724750.
Backbone
  Vector backbone: pGEX-2TK
  Backbone manufacturer: Amersham
  Backbone size w/o insert (bp): 4969
  Vector type: Bacterial Expression
Growth in bacteria
  Bacterial resistance: Ampicillin, 100 μg/mL
  Growth temperature: 37°C
  Growth strain: DH5alpha
  Copy number: High Copy
Gene/Insert
  Gene/Insert name: SmB' (alt names: splicing factor; snRNP protein; small nuclear ribonucleoprotein polypeptides B and B1)
  Species: H. sapiens (human)
  Insert size (bp): 100
  Entrez Gene: SNRPB (a.k.a. CCMS, COD, SNRPB1, Sm-B/B', SmB/B', SmB/SmB', snRNP-B)
  Tag / fusion protein: GST (N terminal on backbone)
  Cloning method: Restriction Enzyme; 5′ cloning site BamHI (not destroyed); 3′ cloning site EcoRI (not destroyed)
  Sequencing primers: 5′ pGEX 5'
Terms and licenses: Academic/Nonprofit Terms; Industry Terms: Not Available to Industry
Depositor comments: (Leder #C-1092)
How to cite: GST-SmB' was a gift from Philip Leder (Addgene plasmid # 1842 ; http://n2t.net/addgene:1842 ; RRID:Addgene_1842)
